>Addgene plasmid #145869 | pAc5.1B-EGFP-DmHPat_1-56_A | depositor full sequence | sequence record 288314 | Full Sequence
CTTCAAGGAATTAATTCTATATTCTAAAAACACAAATGATACTTCTAAAAAAAATCATGAATGGCATCAA
CTCTGAATCAAATCTTTGCAGATGCACCTACTTCTCATTTCCACTGTCACATCATTTTTCCAGATCTCGC
TGCCTGTTATGTGGCCCACAAACCAAGACACGTTTTATGGCCATTAAAGCTGGCTGATCGTCGCCAAACA
CCAAATACATATCAATATGTACATTCGAGAAAGAAGCGATCAAAGAAGCGTCTTCGGGCGAGTAGGAGAA
TGCGGAGGAGAAGGAGAACGAGCTGATCTAGTATCTCTCCACAATCCAATGCCAACTGACCAACTGGCCA
TATTCGGAGCAATTTGAAGCCAATTTCCATCGCCTGGCGATCGCTCCATTCTTGGCTATATGTTTTTCAC
CGTTCCCGGGGCCATTTTCAAAGACTCGTCGGTAAGATAAGATTGTGTCACTCGCTGTCTCTCTTCATTT
GTCGAAGAATGCTGAGGAATTTCGCGATGACGTCGGCGAGTATTTTGAAGAATGAGAATAATTTGTATTT
ATACGAAAATCAGTTAGTGGAATTTTCTACAAAAACATGTTATCTATAGATAATTTTGTTGCAAAATATG
TTGACTATGACAAAGATTGTATGTATATACCTTTAATGTATTCTCATTTTCTTATGTATTTATAATGGCA
ATGATGATACTGATGATATTTTAAGATGATGCCAGACCACAGGCTGATTTCTGCGTCTTTTGCCGAACGC
AGTGCATGTGCGGTTGTTGTTTTTTGGAATAGTTTCAATTTTCGGACTGTCCGCTTTGATTTCAGTTTCT
TGGCTTATTCAAAAAGCAAAGTAAAGCCAAAAAAGCGAGATGGCAATACCAAATGCGGCAAAACGGTAGT
GGAAGGAAAGGGGTGCGGGGCAGCGGAAGGAAGGGTGGGGCGGGGCGTGGCGGGGTCTGTGGCTGGGCGC
GACGTCACCGACGTTGGAGCCACTCCTTTGACCATGTGTGCGTGTGTGTATTATTCGTGTCTCGCCACTC
GCCGGTTGTTTTTTTCTTTTTATCTCGCTCTCTCTAGCGCCATCTCGTACGCATGCTCAACGCACCGCAT
GTTGCCGTGTCCTTTATGCGTCATTTTGGCTCGAAATAGGCAATTATTTAAACAAAGATTAGTCAACGAA
AACGCTAAAATAAATAAGTCTACAATATGGTTACTTATTGCCATGTGTGTGCAGCCAACGATAGCAACAA
AAGCAACAACACAGTGGCTTTCCCTCTTTCACTTTTTGTTTGCAAGCGCGTGCGAGCAAGACGGCACGAC
CGGCAAACGCAATTACGCTGACAAAGAGCAGACGAAGTTTTGGCCGAAAAACATCAAGGCGCCTGATACG
AATGCATTTGCAATAACAATTGCGATATTTAATATTGTTTATGAAGCTGTTTGACTTCAAAACACACAAA
AAAAAAAATAAAACAAATTATTTGAAAGAGAATTAGGAATCGGACAGCTTATCGTTACGGGCTAACAGCA
CACCGAGACGAAATAGCTTACCTGACGTCACAGCCTCTGGAAGAACTGCCGCCAAGCAGAGAGAGAGAGA
AAAAGAGGGAGAGCAGCTTAGACCGCATGTGCTTGTGTGTGAGGCGTCTCTCTCTTCGTCTCCTGTTTGC
GCAAACGCATAGACTGCACTGAGAAAATCGATTACCTATTTTTTATGAATGAATATTTGCACTATTACTA
TTCAAAACTATTAAGATAGCAATCACATTCAATAGCCAAATACTATACCACCTGAGCGATGCAACGAAAT
GATCAATTTGAGCAAAAATGCTGCATATTTAGGACGGCATCATTATAGAAATGCTTCTTGCTGTGTACTT
TTCTCTCGTCTGGCAGCTGTTTCGCCGTTATTGTTAAAACCGGCTTAAGTTAGGTGTGTTTTCTACGACT
AGTGATGCCCCTACTAGAAGATGTGTGTTGCACAAATGTCCCTGAATAACCAATTTGAAGTGCAGATAGC
AGTAAACGTAAGCTAATATGAATATTATTTAACTGTAATGTTTTAATATCGCTGGACATTACTAATAAAC
CCACTATAAACACATGTACATATGTATGTTTTGGCATACAATGAGTAGTTGGGGAAAAAATGTGTAAAAG
CACCGTGACCATCACAGCATAAAGATAACCAGCTGAAGTATCGAATATGAGTAACCCCCAAATTGAATCA
CATGCCGCAACTGATAGGACCCATGGAAGTACACTCTTCATGGCGATATACAAGACACACACAAGCACGA
ACACCCAGTTGCGGAGGAAATTCTCCGTAAATGAAAACCCAATCGGCGAACAATTCATACCCATATATGG
TAAAAGTTTTGAACGCGACTTGAGAGCGGAGAGCATTGCGGCTGATAAGGTTTTAGCGCTAAGCGGGCTT
TATAAAACGGGCTGCGGGACCAGTTTTCATATCACTACCGTTTGAGTTCTTGTGCTGTGTGGATACTCCT
CCCGACACAAAGCCGCTCCATCAGCCAGCAGTCGTCTAATCCAGAGACCCCGGATCGGGGTACCAACATG
GTGAGCAAGGGCGAGGAGCTGTTCACCGGGGTGGTGCCCATCCTGGTCGAGCTGGACGGCGACGTAAACG
GCCACAAGTTCAGCGTGTCCGGCGAGGGCGAGGGCGATGCCACCTACGGCAAGCTGACCCTGAAGTTCAT
CTGCACCACCGGCAAGCTGCCCGTGCCCTGGCCCACCCTCGTGACCACCCTGACCTACGGCGTGCAGTGC
TTCAGCCGCTACCCCGACCACATGAAGCAGCACGACTTCTTCAAGTCCGCCATGCCCGAAGGCTACGTCC
AGGAGCGCACCATCTTCTTCAAGGACGACGGCAACTACAAGACCCGCGCCGAGGTGAAGTTCGAGGGCGA
CACCCTGGTGAACCGCATCGAGCTGAAGGGCATCGACTTCAAGGAGGACGGCAACATCCTGGGGCACAAG
CTGGAGTACAACTACAACAGCCACAACGTCTATATCATGGCCGACAAGCAGAAGAACGGCATCAAGGTGA
ACTTCAAGATCCGCCACAACATCGAGGACGGCAGCGTGCAGCTCGCCGACCACTACCAGCAGAACACCCC
CATCGGCGACGGCCCCGTGCTGCTGCCCGACAACCACTACCTGAGCACCCAGTCCGCCCTGAGCAAAGAC
CCCAACGAGAAGCGCGATCACATGGTCCTGCTGGAGTTCGTGACCGCCGCCGGGATCACTCTCGGCATGG
ACGAGCTGTACAAGCCAAGCTTGAATTCTGCAGATATCATGGATGACTCGTTTTTCGGCTTTGACACGAA
TCTACCGGACGAAGATGGTGGCGATGGACGCATCGTCGAGGCGGAATACGATGCCCTCAATGACGAAACC
TTTGGATCCGCTATAAATGGCGACTGGGAGGAAGCCCATGAGACGATGGTACGCCTGGGCGGGAATCAGG
CGGCCGCTCGAGTCTAGAGGGCCCGCGGTTCGAAGGTAAGCCTATCCCTAACCCTCTCCTCGGTCTCGAT
TCTACGCGTACCGGTCATCATCACCATCACCATTGAGTTTAAACCCGCTGATCAGCCTCGACTGTGCCTT
CTAAGGCCTGAGCTCGCTGATCAGCCTCGATCGAGGATCCAGACATGATAAGATACATTGATGAGTTTGG
ACAAACCACAACTAGAATGCAGTGAAAAAAATGCTTTATTTGTGAAATTTGTGATGCTATTGCTTTATTT
GTAACCATTATAAGCTGCAATAAACAAGTTAACAACAACAATTGCATTCATTTTATGTTTCAGGTTCAGG
GGGAGGTGTGGGAGGTTTTTTAAAGCAAGTAAAACCTCTACAAATGTGGTATGGCTGATTATGATCAGTC
GACCGATGCCCTTGAGAGCCTTCAACCCAGTCAGCTCCTTCCGGTGGGCGCGGGGCATGACTATCGTCGC
CGCACTTATGACTGTCTTCTTTATCATGCAACTCGTAGGACAGGTGCCGGCAGCGCTCTGGGTCATTTTC
GGCGAGGACCGCTTTCGCTGGAGCGCGACGATGATCGGCCTGTCGCTTGCGGTATTCGGAATCTTGCACG
CCCTCGCTCAAGCCTTCGTCACTGGTCCCGCCACCAAACGTTTCGGCGAGAAGCAGGCCATTATCGCCGG
CATGGCGGCCGACGCGCTGGGCTACGTCTTGCTGGCGTTCGCGACGCGAGGCTGGATGGCCTTCCCCATT
ATGATTCTTCTCGCTTCCGGCGGCATCGGGATGCCCGCGTTGCAGGCCATGCTGTCCAGGCAGGTAGATG
ACGACCATCAGGGACAGCTTCAAGGATCGCTCGCGGCTCTTACCAGCCAGCAAAAGGCCAGGAACCGTAA
AAAGGCCGCGTTGCTGGCGTTTTTCCATAGGCTCCGCCCCCCTGACGAGCATCACAAAAATCGACGCTCA
AGTCAGAGGTGGCGAAACCCGACAGGACTATAAAGATACCAGGCGTTTCCCCCTGGAAGCTCCCTCGTGC
GCTCTCCTGTTCCGACCCTGCCGCTTACCGGATACCTGTCCGCCTTTCTCCCTTCGGGAAGCGTGGCGCT
TTCTCAATGCTCACGCTGTAGGTATCTCAGTTCGGTGTAGGTCGTTCGCTCCAAGCTGGGCTGTGTGCAC
GAACCCCCCGTTCAGCCCGACCGCTGCGCCTTATCCGGTAACTATCGTCTTGAGTCCAACCCGGTAAGAC
ACGACTTATCGCCACTGGCAGCAGCCACTGGTAACAGGATTAGCAGAGCGAGGTATGTAGGCGGTGCTAC
AGAGTTCTTGAAGTGGTGGCCTAACTACGGCTACACTAGAAGGACAGTATTTGGTATCTGCGCTCTGCTG
AAGCCAGTTACCTTCGGAAAAAGAGTTGGTAGCTCTTGATCCGGCAAACAAACCACCGCTGGTAGCGGTG
GTTTTTTTGTTTGCAAGCAGCAGATTACGCGCAGAAAAAAAGGATCTCAAGAAGATCCTTTGATCTTTTC
TACGGGGTCTGACGCTCAGTGGAACGAAAACTCACGTTAAGGGATTTTGGTCATGAGATTATCAAAAAGG
ATCTTCACCTAGATCCTTTTAAATTAAAAATGAAGTTTTAAATCAATCTAAAGTATATATGAGTAAACTT
GGTCTGACAGTTACCAATGCTTAATCAGTGAGGCACCTATCTCAGCGATCTGTCTATTTCGTTCATCCAT
AGTTGCCTGACTCCCCGTCGTGTAGATAACTACGATACGGGAGGGCTTACCATCTGGCCCCAGTGCTGCA
ATGATACCGCGAGACCCACGCTCACCGGCTCCAGATTTATCAGCAATAAACCAGCCAGCCGGAAGGGCCG
AGCGCAGAAGTGGTCCTGCAACTTTATCCGCCTCCATCCAGTCTATTAATTGTTGCCGGGAAGCTAGAGT
AAGTAGTTCGCCAGTTAATAGTTTGCGCAACGTTGTTGCCATTGCTGCAGGCATCGTGGTGTCACGCTCG
TCGTTTGGTATGGCTTCATTCAGCTCCGGTTCCCAACGATCAAGGCGAGTTACATGATCCCCCATGTTGT
GCAAAAAAGCGGTTAGCTCCTTCGGTCCTCCGATCGTTGTCAGAAGTAAGTTGGCCGCAGTGTTATCACT
CATGGTTATGGCAGCACTGCATAATTCTCTTACTGTCATGCCATCCGTAAGATGCTTTTCTGTGACTGGT
GAGTACTCAACCAAGTCATTCTGAGAATAGTGTATGCGGCGACCGAGTTGCTCTTGCCCGGCGTCAACAC
GGGATAATACCGCGCCACATAGCAGAACTTTAAAAGTGCTCATCATTGGAAAACGTTCTTCGGGGCGAAA
ACTCTCAAGGATCTTACCGCTGTTGAGATCCAGTTCGATGTAACCCACTCGTGCACCCAACTGATCTTCA
GCATCTTTTACTTTCACCAGCGTTTCTGGGTGAGCAAAAACAGGAAGGCAAAATGCCGCAAAAAAGGGAA
TAAGGGCGACACGGAAATGTTGAATACTCATACTCTTCCTTTTTCAATATTATTGAAGCATTTATCAGGG
TTATTGTCTCATGAGCGGATACATATTTGAATGTATTTAGAAAAATAAACAAATAGGGGTTCCGCGCACA
TTTCCCCGAAAAGTGCCACCTGACGTCTAAGAAACCATTATTATCATGACATTAACCTATAAAAATAGGC
GTATCACGAGGCCCTTTCGT
Features (pLannotate 1.2.2; 9 found; start..end, strand, type, name):
     56..2568    +  promoter       Ac5 promoter: Drosophila melanogaster actin 5C promoter
   2588..3304    +  CDS            EGFP: EGFP is a basic (constitutively fluorescent) green fluorescent protein published in 1996, derived from Aequorea victoria. It is reported to be a rapidly-maturing weak dimer with moderate acid sensitivity.
   3535..3576    +  CDS            V5 tag: epitope tag from simian virus 5
   3676..3810    -  polyA_signal   SV40 poly(A) signal: SV40 polyadenylation signal
   3833..3917    -  CDS            large T antigen (fragment): large T antigen from SV40 (simian virus 40)
   3918..4388    +  CDS            TcR (fragment): tetracycline efflux protein; tet; confers resistance to tetracycline
   4432..5020    -  rep_origin     ori: high-copy-number ColE1/pMB1/pBR322/pUC origin of replication
   5191..6051    -  CDS            AmpR: β-lactamase; bla; confers resistance to ampicillin, carbenicillin, and related antibiotics
   6052..6156    -  promoter       AmpR promoter: bla
