[The description below was written by a language model from this plasmid's Addgene catalogue record and pLannotate feature annotations shown in this document.]
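Description:
pAc5.1B-EGFP-DmHPat_1-56_A is a 6,250 nt insect expression plasmid for producing an EGFP-tagged N-terminal fragment of Drosophila melanogaster HPat (gene Patr-1, CG5208). The catalogue lists the backbone as unknown, although the name and feature layout point to a pAc5.1-type vector. In bacteria it is maintained through a ColE1/pUC-family origin and selected with ampicillin via the β-lactamase gene and its own promoter. The record lists the plasmid as low copy, whereas the annotation describes the origin as a high-copy type. Short fragments annotated as SV40 large T antigen and a tetracycline resistance protein lie between the expression cassette and the origin. They appear to be non-functional backbone remnants.

Expression is driven by the Drosophila actin 5C (Ac5) promoter, a strong constitutive promoter commonly used in cultured fly cells such as S2 cells. It is followed directly by the EGFP coding sequence. The HPat fragment is not annotated in the feature table, but the roughly 230 nt gap between EGFP and the downstream V5 epitope tag fits an insert encoding residues 1–56 fused to the C-terminus of EGFP. The depositor notes that the ORF derives from an NCBI reference transcript. Whether the V5 tag is read in frame or is cut off by a stop codon after the insert cannot be determined from the record. An SV40 polyadenylation signal follows the cassette, though it is annotated on the opposite strand. No marker for selection in insect cells is annotated, which suggests transient transfection or co-transfection with a separate selection plasmid.

The associated publication concerns HPat as a link between mRNA deadenylation and decapping. A GFP-tagged fragment like this suits localisation or interaction-mapping experiments, though the record gives the purpose only as insect expression.
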