Addgene plasmid #145869: pAc5.1B-EGFP-DmHPat_1-56_A
Purpose: Insect Expression of DmHPat_1-56
Depositing lab: Elisa Izaurralde. Depositing organization: Max Planck Institute for Developmental Biology. Publication: HPat provides a link between deadenylation and decapping in metazoa. Haas G, Braun JE, Igreja C, Tritschler F, Nishihara T, Izaurralde E. J Cell Biol. 2010 Apr 19. 189(2):289-302. 10.1083/jcb.200910141 PubMed 20404111.
Backbone
  Vector backbone: Unknown
  Vector type: Insect Expression
Growth in bacteria
  Bacterial resistance: Ampicillin, 100 μg/mL
  Growth temperature: 37°C
  Growth strain: DH5alpha
  Copy number: Low Copy
Gene/Insert
  Gene/Insert name: DmHPat_1-56
  Species: D. melanogaster (fly)
  Entrez Gene: Patr-1 (a.k.a. anon-WO0118547.282, BcDNA:LD27979, CG5208, Dmel\CG5208, HPat, LD27979)
  Cloning method: Unknown
Terms and licenses: Academic/Nonprofit Terms; Industry Terms: Not Available to Industry
Depositor comments: ORF extracted from NCBI:NM_142335.2. Plasmids from this collection were made available to the research community and donated after the lab closed. Please note that the sequence provided by the depositing laboratory may be theoretical/predicted or based on Sanger sequencing results. There may be discrepancies between sequencing results obtained by Addgene and the depositor sequence. If an Addgene verified sequence is not available, please contact before placing your order to request that our lab fully sequence the plasmid.
How to cite: pAc5.1B-EGFP-DmHPat_1-56_A was a gift from Elisa Izaurralde (Addgene plasmid # 145869 ; http://n2t.net/addgene:145869 ; RRID:Addgene_145869)
